>Addgene plasmid #43626 | III-GCCT | depositor partial sequence | sequence record 58891 | III-GCCT sequence 426 bps
CGTCTCGGCTCACCCCAGAGCAGGTCGTGGCAATCGCGAGCAATAACGGCGGAAAACAGGCTTTGGAAAC
GGTGCAGAGGCTCCTTCCAGTGCTGTGCCAAGCGCACGGACTGACCCCAGAGCAGGTCGTGGCGATCGCA
AGCCACGACGGAGGAAAGCAAGCCTTGGAAACAGTACAGAGGCTGTTGCCTGTGCTGTGCCAAGCGCACG
GCCTCACCCCAGAGCAGGTCGTGGCGATCGCAAGCCACGACGGAGGAAAGCAAGCCTTGGAAACAGTACA
GAGGCTGTTGCCTGTGCTGTGCCAAGCGCACGGATTAACCCCAGAGCAGGTCGTGGCCATTGCCTCGAAT
GGAGGGGGCAAACAGGCGTTGGAAACCGTACAACGATTGCTGCCGGTGCTGTGCCAAGCGCACGGACTCA
GAGACG
