>Addgene plasmid #43626 | III-GCCT | addgene partial sequence | sequence record 61561 | M13-F20 5'-TGTAAAACGACGGCCAGT-3'
TTGGGCGATTGGGCCCTCTAGATGCATGCTCGAGCGGCCGCCAGTGTGATGGATATCTGCAGAATTCGCC
CTTATATAGATTCCGTCCTAGCGCGTCTCGGCTCACCCCAGAGCAGGTCGTGGCAATCGCGAGCAATAAC
GGCGGAAAACAGGCTTTGGAAACGGTGCAGAGGCTCCTTCCAGTGCTGTGCCAAGCGCACGGACTGACCC
CAGAGCAGGTCGTGGCGATCGCAAGCCACGACGGAGGAAAGCAAGCCTTGGAAACAGTACAGAGGCTGTT
GCCTGTGCTGTGCCAAGCGCACGGCCTCACCCCAGAGCAGGTCGTGGCGATCGCAAGCCACGACGGAGGA
AAGCAAGCCTTGGAAACAGTACAGAGGCTGTTGCCTGTGCTGTGCCAAGCGCACGGATTAACCCCAGAGC
AGGTCGTGGCCATTGCCTCGAATGGAGGGGGCAAACAGGCGTTGGAAACCGTACAACGATTGCTGCCGGT
GCTGTGCCAAGCGCACGGACTCAGAGACGTGGGCACAGGAAAGATACTAAGGGCGAATTCCAGCACACTG
GCGGCCGTTACTAGTGGATCCGAGCTCGGTACCAAGCTTGGCGTAATCATGGTCATAGCTGTTTCCTGTG
TGAAATTGTTATCCGCTCACAATTCCACACAACATACGAGCCGGAAGCATAAAGTGTAAAGCCTGGGGTG
CCTAATGAGTGAGCTAACTCACATTAATTGCGTTGCGCTCACTGCCCGCTTTCCAGTCGGGAAACCTGTC
GTGCCAGCTGCATTAATGAATCGGCCAACGCGCGGGGAGAGGCGGTTTGCGTATTGGGCGCTCTTCCGCT
TCCTCGCTCACTGACTCGCTGCGCTCGGTCGTTCGGT
