[The description below was written by a language model from this plasmid's Addgene catalogue record.]
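Description:
III-GCCT is a bacterial cloning plasmid built on the commercial pCRII-TOPO backbone (about 4 kb without insert), carrying a 426 bp synthetic insert introduced by TOPO cloning. It is maintained at high copy number in E. coli and is recorded as conferring resistance to both ampicillin and kanamycin, consistent with the dual markers of this backbone. No feature table accompanies the record, so individual backbone elements are not itemised. The listed sequencing primers (T7 on the 5′ side and M13 reverse on the 3′ side) indicate that the insert sits in the standard cloning site flanked by those priming sites.

The insert is named only "III-GCCT" and described as synthetic; the record does not spell out its composition. The plasmid was deposited with a publication describing a TALEN genome-editing system for generating human stem cell-based disease models. In that context, the name and size suggest a pre-assembled block of four TAL effector repeat units recognising the bases G, C, C and T, with "III" probably denoting its position in an ordered assembly of such blocks. This reading is an inference from the name, insert length and associated publication rather than something stated in the catalogue fields. No promoter, tag or reporter is listed and the vector type is given purely as bacterial cloning, so the plasmid appears to serve as a storage and source module within a library of parts. The fragment would be taken from it and combined with others to build full-length TALEN DNA-binding arrays, rather than being expressed directly from this plasmid.
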