Addgene plasmid #43626: III-GCCT
Depositing lab: Chad Cowan & Kiran Musunuru. Depositing organization: Harvard University. Publication: A TALEN Genome-Editing System for Generating Human Stem Cell-Based Disease Models. Ding Q, Lee YK, Schaefer EA, Peters DT, Veres A, Kim K, Kuperwasser N, Motola DL, Meissner TB, Hendriks WT, Trevisan M, Gupta RM, Moisan A, Banks E, Friesen M, Schinzel RT, Xia F, Tang A, Xia Y, Figueroa E, Wann A, Ahfeldt T, Daheron L, Zhang F, Rubin LL, Peng LF, Chung RT, Musunuru K, Cowan CA. Cell Stem Cell. 2012 Dec 12. pii: S1934-5909(12)00645-5. doi: 10.1016/j.stem.2012.11.011. PubMed 23246482.
Backbone
  Vector backbone: pCRII-TOPO
  Backbone manufacturer: Invitrogen
  Backbone size w/o insert (bp): 3973
  Vector type: Bacterial Cloning
Growth in bacteria
  Bacterial resistance: Ampicillin and Kanamycin, 100 & 50 μg/mL
  Growth temperature: 37°C
  Growth strain: Top10
  Copy number: High Copy
Gene/Insert
  Gene/Insert name: III-GCCT
  Species: Synthetic
  Insert size (bp): 426
  Cloning method: TOPO Cloning
  Sequencing primers: 5′ T7; 3′ M13-rev
Terms and licenses: Academic/Nonprofit Terms; Industry Terms: Not Available to Industry
How to cite: III-GCCT was a gift from Chad Cowan & Kiran Musunuru (Addgene plasmid # 43626 ; http://n2t.net/addgene:43626 ; RRID:Addgene_43626)
